Addgene plasmid #163536: pCMV_eA3A-NG-nCas9
Purpose: Mammalian CG-to-GC base editing
Depositing lab: David Liu. Depositing organization: Broad Institute. Publication: Efficient C*G-to-G*C base editors developed using CRISPRi screens, target-library analysis, and machine learning. Koblan LW, Arbab M, Shen MW, Hussmann JA, Anzalone AV, Doman JL, Newby GA, Yang D, Mok B, Replogle JM, Xu A, Sisley TA, Weissman JS, Adamson B, Liu DR. Nat Biotechnol. 2021 Jun 28. pii: 10.1038/s41587-021-00938-z. doi: 10.1038/s41587-021-00938-z. PubMed 34183861.
Backbone
  Vector backbone: pCMV
  Vector type: Mammalian Expression, CRISPR
Growth in bacteria
  Bacterial resistance: Ampicillin, 100 μg/mL
  Growth temperature: 37°C
  Growth strain: NEB Stable
  Copy number: High Copy
Gene/Insert
  Gene/Insert name: eA3A-NG-nCas9
  Species: H. sapiens (human)
  Mutation: nCas9 (D10A)NG (L111R, D1135V, G1218R, E1219F, A1322R, R1335V, T1337R)
  Cloning method: Gibson Cloning
Terms and licenses: Academic/Nonprofit Terms; Industry Terms: Not Available to Industry
How to cite: pCMV_eA3A-NG-nCas9 was a gift from David Liu (Addgene plasmid # 163536 ; http://n2t.net/addgene:163536 ; RRID:Addgene_163536)
