[The description below was written by a language model from this plasmid's Addgene catalogue record and pLannotate feature annotations shown in this document.]
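Description:
pCMV_eA3A-NG-nCas9 is a mammalian expression plasmid of about 8.3 kb, built on a pCMV backbone, that encodes a CRISPR base editor intended for C•G-to-G•C editing in mammalian cells. It is maintained in E. coli as a high-copy plasmid through a ColE1/pUC-type origin and is selected with ampicillin via a β-lactamase gene driven by its own promoter. The remaining bacterial backbone carries only vestigial pieces, including a lac promoter/operator, small lacI and MCS fragments, and a partial bom site. No mammalian selection marker is annotated, which fits transient transfection use.

The payload is a single open reading frame driven by the human cytomegalovirus immediate-early enhancer and promoter and terminated by the bovine growth hormone polyadenylation signal. A T7 promoter lies just upstream of the coding region and could in principle support in vitro transcription. The fusion begins with a human APOBEC3A cytidine deaminase domain, which the construct name designates as the engineered "eA3A" variant; the record does not list its specific mutations. After an unannotated gap that presumably serves as a linker, this is followed by Streptococcus pyogenes Cas9, which the annotation software splits into N- and C-terminal segments. The Cas9 carries D10A, making it a nickase that cuts only one strand, plus the listed NG substitution set (L111R, D1135V, G1218R, E1219F, A1322R, R1335V, T1337R), which relaxes PAM recognition to NG. No uracil glycosylase inhibitor is annotated. No guide RNA cassette is present either, so a guide must be supplied from a separate construct. Nuclear localization signals are also not annotated, so the record does not establish whether they are present.
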