Features (pLannotate 1.2.2; 17 found; start..end, strand, type, name):
    110..489     +  enhancer       CMV enhancer: human cytomegalovirus immediate early enhancer
    490..693     +  promoter       CMV promoter: human cytomegalovirus (CMV) immediate early promoter
    735..753     +  promoter       T7 promoter: promoter for bacteriophage T7 RNA polymerase
    824..1417    +  CDS            APOBEC3A: ABC3A_HUMAN - Experimental evidence at protein level: Swiss-Prot protein existence level 1. DNA deaminase (cytidine deaminase) with restriction activity against viruses, foreign DNA and mobility of retrotransposons. Exhibits antiviral activity against adeno-associated virus (AAV) and human T- cell leukemia virus type 1 (HTLV-1) and may inhibit the mobility of LTR and non-LTR retrotransposons. Selectively targets single-stranded DNA and can deaminate both methylcytosine and cytosine in foreign DNA. Can induce somatic hypermutation in the nuclear and mitochondrial DNA. May also play a role in th
   1514..3115    +  CDS            dCas9(N): N-terminal portion of catalytically inactive Streptococcus pyogenes dCas9 carrying the D10A mutation (Zetsche et al., 2015)
   3116..5610    +  CDS            Cas9(C) (fragment): C-terminal portion of Streptococcus pyogenes Cas9 (Zetsche et al., 2015)
   5732..5956    +  polyA_signal   bGH poly(A) signal: bovine growth hormone polyadenylation signal
   5960..5981    +  promoter       SV40 promoter (fragment): SV40 enhancer and early promoter
   5986..6002    +  misc_feature   MCS (fragment): pBluescript multiple cloning site
   6051..6067    -  protein_bind   lac operator: The lac repressor binds to the lac operator to inhibit transcription in E. coli. This inhibition can be relieved by adding lactose or isopropyl-β-D-thiogalactopyranoside (IPTG). lac repressor encoded by lacI
   6075..6105    -  promoter       lac promoter: promoter for the E. coli lac operon
   6120..6141    -  protein_bind   CAP binding site: CAP binding activates transcription in the presence of cAMP. E. coli catabolite activator protein
   6154..6246    -  CDS            lacI (fragment): lac repressor; lacI; The lac repressor binds to the lac operator to inhibit transcription in E. coli. This inhibition can be relieved by adding lactose or isopropyl-β-D-thiogalactopyranoside (IPTG).
   6429..7017    -  rep_origin     ori: high-copy-number ColE1/pMB1/pBR322/pUC origin of replication
   7188..8048    -  CDS            AmpR: β-lactamase; bla; confers resistance to ampicillin, carbenicillin, and related antibiotics
   8049..8153    -  promoter       AmpR promoter: bla
   8224..8268    -  misc_feature   bom (fragment): basis of mobility region from pBR322
>Addgene plasmid #163536 | pCMV_eA3A-NG-nCas9 | addgene full sequence | sequence record 320176 | Addgene NGS Result
AAAATTTAAGCTACAACAAGGCAAGGCTTGACCGACAATTGCATGAAGAATCTGCTTAGGGTTAGGCGTT
TTGCGCTGCTTCGCGATGTACGGGCCAGATATACGCGTTGACATTGATTATTGACTAGTTATTAATAGTA
ATCAATTACGGGGTCATTAGTTCATAGCCCATATATGGAGTTCCGCGTTACATAACTTACGGTAAATGGC
CCGCCTGGCTGACCGCCCAACGACCCCCGCCCATTGACGTCAATAATGACGTATGTTCCCATAGTAACGC
CAATAGGGACTTTCCATTGACGTCAATGGGTGGAGTATTTACGGTAAACTGCCCACTTGGCAGTACATCA
AGTGTATCATATGCCAAGTACGCCCCCTATTGACGTCAATGACGGTAAATGGCCCGCCTGGCATTATGCC
CAGTACATGACCTTATGGGACTTTCCTACTTGGCAGTACATCTACGTATTAGTCATCGCTATTACCATGG
TGATGCGGTTTTGGCAGTACATCAATGGGCGTGGATAGCGGTTTGACTCACGGGGATTTCCAAGTCTCCA
CCCCATTGACGTCAATGGGAGTTTGTTTTGGCACCAAAATCAACGGGACTTTCCAAAATGTCGTAACAAC
TCCGCCCCATTGACGCAAATGGGCGGTAGGCGTGTACGGTGGGAGGTCTATATAAGCAGAGCTGGTTTAG
TGAACCGTCAGATCCGCTAGAGATCCGCGGCCGCTAATACGACTCACTATAGGGAGAGCCGCCACCATGA
AACGGACAGCCGACGGAAGCGAGTTCGAGTCACCAAAGAAGAAGCGGAAAGTCGAGGCAAGCCCAGCAAG
CGGCCCACGGCACCTGATGGACCCCCACATTTTCACCAGCAACTTCAACAACGGAATCGGACGACACAAG
ACCTACCTGTGCTATGAGGTGGAGAGGCTGGACAACGGCACATCCGTGAAGATGGATCAGCACAGAGGCT
TCCTGCACGGCCAGGCCAAGAATCTGCTGTGCGGCTTCTACGGCCGGCACGCAGAGCTGCGCTTTCTGGA
CCTGGTGCCATCTCTGCAGCTGGATCCCGCCCAGATCTATAGGGTGACCTGGTTCATCAGCTGGTCCCCT
TGCTTTAGCTGGGGATGTGCAGGAGAGGTGAGGGCCTTCCTGCAGGAGAACACACACGTGAGGCTGAGAA
TCTTTGCCGCCCGGATCTACGACTATGATCCCCTGTACAAGGAGGCCCTGCAGATGCTGAGGGACGCAGG
AGCCCAGGTGTCTATCATGACCTATGATGAGTTCAAGCACTGCTGGGACACATTTGTGGATCACCAGGGC
TGTCCCTTTCAGCCTTGGGACGGCCTGGACGAGCATTCCCAGGCACTGAGCGGACGGCTGAGGGCAATTC
TGCAGAACCAGGGCAATTCTGGCGGATCTAGCGGAGGATCCTCTGGCAGCGAGACACCAGGAACAAGCGA
GTCAGCAACACCAGAGAGCAGTGGCGGCAGCAGCGGCGGCAGCGACAAGAAGTACAGCATCGGCCTGGCC
ATCGGCACCAACTCTGTGGGCTGGGCCGTGATCACCGACGAGTACAAGGTGCCCAGCAAGAAATTCAAGG
TGCTGGGCAACACCGACCGGCACAGCATCAAGAAGAACCTGATCGGAGCCCTGCTGTTCGACAGCGGCGA
AACAGCCGAGGCCACCCGGCTGAAGAGAACCGCCAGAAGAAGATACACCAGACGGAAGAACCGGATCTGC
TATCTGCAAGAGATCTTCAGCAACGAGATGGCCAAGGTGGACGACAGCTTCTTCCACAGACTGGAAGAGT
CCTTCCTGGTGGAAGAGGATAAGAAGCACGAGCGGCACCCCATCTTCGGCAACATCGTGGACGAGGTGGC
CTACCACGAGAAGTACCCCACCATCTACCACCTGAGAAAGAAACTGGTGGACAGCACCGACAAGGCCGAC
CTGCGGCTGATCTATCTGGCCCTGGCCCACATGATCAAGTTCCGGGGCCACTTCCTGATCGAGGGCGACC
TGAACCCCGACAACAGCGACGTGGACAAGCTGTTCATCCAGCTGGTGCAGACCTACAACCAGCTGTTCGA
GGAAAACCCCATCAACGCCAGCGGCGTGGACGCCAAGGCCATCCTGTCTGCCAGACTGAGCAAGAGCAGA
CGGCTGGAAAATCTGATCGCCCAGCTGCCCGGCGAGAAGAAGAATGGCCTGTTCGGAAACCTGATTGCCC
TGAGCCTGGGCCTGACCCCCAACTTCAAGAGCAACTTCGACCTGGCCGAGGATGCCAAACTGCAGCTGAG
CAAGGACACCTACGACGACGACCTGGACAACCTGCTGGCCCAGATCGGCGACCAGTACGCCGACCTGTTT
CTGGCCGCCAAGAACCTGTCCGACGCCATCCTGCTGAGCGACATCCTGAGAGTGAACACCGAGATCACCA
AGGCCCCCCTGAGCGCCTCTATGATCAAGAGATACGACGAGCACCACCAGGACCTGACCCTGCTGAAAGC
TCTCGTGCGGCAGCAGCTGCCTGAGAAGTACAAAGAGATTTTCTTCGACCAGAGCAAGAACGGCTACGCC
GGCTACATTGACGGCGGAGCCAGCCAGGAAGAGTTCTACAAGTTCATCAAGCCCATCCTGGAAAAGATGG
ACGGCACCGAGGAACTGCTCGTGAAGCTGAACAGAGAGGACCTGCTGCGGAAGCAGCGGACCTTCGACAA
CGGCAGCATCCCCCACCAGATCCACCTGGGAGAGCTGCACGCCATTCTGCGGCGGCAGGAAGATTTTTAC
CCATTCCTGAAGGACAACCGGGAAAAGATCGAGAAGATCCTGACCTTCCGCATCCCCTACTACGTGGGCC
CTCTGGCCAGGGGAAACAGCAGATTCGCCTGGATGACCAGAAAGAGCGAGGAAACCATCACCCCCTGGAA
CTTCGAGGAAGTGGTGGACAAGGGCGCTTCCGCCCAGAGCTTCATCGAGCGGATGACCAACTTCGATAAG
AACCTGCCCAACGAGAAGGTGCTGCCCAAGCACAGCCTGCTGTACGAGTACTTCACCGTGTATAACGAGC
TGACCAAAGTGAAATACGTGACCGAGGGAATGAGAAAGCCCGCCTTCCTGAGCGGCGAGCAGAAAAAGGC
CATCGTGGACCTGCTGTTCAAGACCAACCGGAAAGTGACCGTGAAGCAGCTGAAAGAGGACTACTTCAAG
AAAATCGAGTGCTTCGACTCCGTGGAAATCTCCGGCGTGGAAGATCGGTTCAACGCCTCCCTGGGCACAT
ACCACGATCTGCTGAAAATTATCAAGGACAAGGACTTCCTGGACAATGAGGAAAACGAGGACATTCTGGA
AGATATCGTGCTGACCCTGACACTGTTTGAGGACAGAGAGATGATCGAGGAACGGCTGAAAACCTATGCC
CACCTGTTCGACGACAAAGTGATGAAGCAGCTGAAGCGGCGGAGATACACCGGCTGGGGCAGGCTGAGCC
GGAAGCTGATCAACGGCATCCGGGACAAGCAGTCCGGCAAGACAATCCTGGATTTCCTGAAGTCCGACGG
CTTCGCCAACAGAAACTTCATGCAGCTGATCCACGACGACAGCCTGACCTTTAAAGAGGACATCCAGAAA
GCCCAGGTGTCCGGCCAGGGCGATAGCCTGCACGAGCACATTGCCAATCTGGCCGGCAGCCCCGCCATTA
AGAAGGGCATCCTGCAGACAGTGAAGGTGGTGGACGAGCTCGTGAAAGTGATGGGCCGGCACAAGCCCGA
GAACATCGTGATCGAAATGGCCAGAGAGAACCAGACCACCCAGAAGGGACAGAAGAACAGCCGCGAGAGA
ATGAAGCGGATCGAAGAGGGCATCAAAGAGCTGGGCAGCCAGATCCTGAAAGAACACCCCGTGGAAAACA
CCCAGCTGCAGAACGAGAAGCTGTACCTGTACTACCTGCAGAATGGGCGGGATATGTACGTGGACCAGGA
ACTGGACATCAACCGGCTGTCCGACTACGATGTGGACCATATCGTGCCTCAGAGCTTTCTGAAGGACGAC
TCCATCGACAACAAGGTGCTGACCAGAAGCGACAAGAACCGGGGCAAGAGCGACAACGTGCCCTCCGAAG
AGGTCGTGAAGAAGATGAAGAACTACTGGCGGCAGCTGCTGAACGCCAAGCTGATTACCCAGAGAAAGTT
CGACAATCTGACCAAGGCCGAGAGAGGCGGCCTGAGCGAACTGGATAAGGCCGGCTTCATCAAGAGACAG
CTGGTGGAAACCCGGCAGATCACAAAGCACGTGGCACAGATCCTGGACTCCCGGATGAACACTAAGTACG
ACGAGAATGACAAGCTGATCCGGGAAGTGAAAGTGATCACCCTGAAGTCCAAGCTGGTGTCCGATTTCCG
GAAGGATTTCCAGTTTTACAAAGTGCGCGAGATCAACAACTACCACCACGCCCACGACGCCTACCTGAAC
GCCGTCGTGGGAACCGCCCTGATCAAAAAGTACCCTAAGCTGGAAAGCGAGTTCGTGTACGGCGACTACA
AGGTGTACGACGTGCGGAAGATGATCGCCAAGAGCGAGCAGGAAATCGGCAAGGCTACCGCCAAGTACTT
CTTCTACAGCAACATCATGAACTTTTTCAAGACCGAGATTACCCTGGCCAACGGCGAGATCCGGAAGCGG
CCTCTGATCGAGACAAACGGCGAAACCGGGGAGATCGTGTGGGATAAGGGCCGGGATTTTGCCACCGTGC
GGAAAGTGCTGAGCATGCCCCAAGTGAATATCGTGAAAAAGACCGAGGTGCAGACAGGCGGCTTCAGCAA
AGAGTCTATCAGGCCCAAGAGGAACAGCGATAAGCTGATCGCCAGAAAGAAGGACTGGGACCCTAAGAAG
TACGGCGGCTTCGTCAGCCCCACCGTGGCCTATTCTGTGCTGGTGGTGGCCAAAGTGGAAAAGGGCAAGT
CCAAGAAACTGAAGAGTGTGAAAGAGCTGCTGGGGATCACCATCATGGAAAGAAGCAGCTTCGAGAAGAA
TCCCATCGACTTTCTGGAAGCCAAGGGCTACAAAGAAGTGAAAAAGGACCTGATCATCAAGCTGCCTAAG
TACTCCCTGTTCGAGCTGGAAAACGGCCGGAAGAGAATGCTGGCCTCTGCCAGATTCCTGCAGAAGGGAA
ACGAACTGGCCCTGCCCTCCAAATATGTGAACTTCCTGTACCTGGCCAGCCACTATGAGAAGCTGAAGGG
CTCCCCCGAGGATAATGAGCAGAAACAGCTGTTTGTGGAACAGCACAAGCACTACCTGGACGAGATCATC
GAGCAGATCAGCGAGTTCTCCAAGAGAGTGATCCTGGCCGACGCTAATCTGGACAAAGTGCTGTCCGCCT
ACAACAAGCACCGGGATAAGCCCATCAGAGAGCAGGCCGAGAATATCATCCACCTGTTTACCCTGACCAA
TCTGGGAGCCCCTAGGGCCTTCAAGTACTTTGACACCACCATCGACCGGAAGGTGTACAGGAGCACCAAA
GAGGTGCTGGACGCCACCCTGATCCACCAGAGCATCACCGGCCTGTACGAGACACGGATCGACCTGTCTC
AGCTGGGAGGTGACTCTGGCGGCTCAAAAAGAACCGCCGACGGCAGCGAATTCGAGCCCAAGAAGAAGAG
GAAAGTCTAACCGGTCATCATCACCATCACCATTGAGTTTAAACCCGCTGATCAGCCTCGACTGTGCCTT
CTAGTTGCCAGCCATCTGTTGTTTGCCCCTCCCCCGTGCCTTCCTTGACCCTGGAAGGTGCCACTCCCAC
TGTCCTTTCCTAATAAAATGAGGAAATTGCATCGCATTGTCTGAGTAGGTGTCATTCTATTCTGGGGGGT
GGGGTGGGGCAGGACAGCAAGGGGGAGGATTGGGAAGACAATAGCAGGCATGCTGGGGATGCGGTGGGCT
CTATGGCTTCTGAGGCGGAAAGAACCAGCTGGGGCTCGATACCGTCGACCTCTAGCTAGAGCTTGGCGTA
ATCATGGTCATAGCTGTTTCCTGTGTGAAATTGTTATCCGCTCACAATTCCACACAACATACGAGCCGGA
AGCATAAAGTGTAAAGCCTAGGGTGCCTAATGAGTGAGCTAACTCACATTAATTGCGTTGCGCTCACTGC
CCGCTTTCCAGTCGGGAAACCTGTCGTGCCAGCTGCATTAATGAATCGGCCAACGCGCGGGAAGAGGCGG
TTTGCGTATTGGGCGCTCTTCCGCTTCCTCGCTCACTGACTCGCTGCGCTCGGTCGTTCGGCTGCGGCGA
GCGGTATCAGCTCACTCAAAGGCGGTAATACGGTTATCCACAGAATCAGGGGATAACGCAGGAAAGAACA
TGTGAGCAAAAGGCCAGCAAAAGGCCAGGAACCGTAAAAAGGCCGCGTTGCTGGCGTTTTTCCATAGGCT
CCGCCCCCCTGACGAGCATCACAAAAATCGACGCTCAAGTCAGAGGTGGCGAAACCCGACAGGACTATAA
AGATACCAGGCGTTTCCCCCTGGAAGCTCCCTCGTGCGCTCTCCTGTTCCGACCCTGCCGCTTACCGGAT
ACCTGTCCGCCTTTCTCCCTTCGGGAAGCGTGGCGCTTTCTCATAGCTCACGCTGTAGGTATCTCAGTTC
GGTGTAGGTCGTTCGCTCCAAGCTGGGCTGTGTGCACGAACCCCCCGTTCAGCCCGACCGCTGCGCCTTA
TCCGGTAACTATCGTCTTGAGTCCAACCCGGTAAGACACGACTTATCGCCACTGGCAGCAGCCACTGGTA
ACAGGATTAGCAGAGCGAGGTATGTAGGCGGTGCTACAGAGTTCTTGAAGTGGTGGCCTAACTACGGCTA
CACTAGAAGAACAGTATTTGGTATCTGCGCTCTGCTGAAGCCAGTTACCTTCGGAAAAAGAGTTGGTAGC
TCTTGATCCGGCAAACAAACCACCGCTGGTAGCGGTGGTTTTTTTGTTTGCAAGCAGCAGATTACGCGCA
GAAAAAAAGGATCTCAAGAAGATCCTTTGATCTTTTCTACGGGGTCTGACACTCAGTGGAACGAAAACTC
ACGTTAAGGGATTTTGGTCATGAGATTATCAAAAAGGATCTTCACCTAGATCCTTTTAAATTAAAAATGA
AGTTTTAAATCAATCTAAAGTATATATGAGTAAACTTGGTCTGACAGTTACCAATGCTTAATCAGTGAGG
CACCTATCTCAGCGATCTGTCTATTTCGTTCATCCATAGTTGCCTGACTCCCCGTCGTGTAGATAACTAC
GATACGGGAGGGCTTACCATCTGGCCCCAGTGCTGCAATGATACCGCGAGACCCACGCTCACCGGCTCCA
GATTTATCAGCAATAAACCAGCCAGCCGGAAGGGCCGAGCGCAGAAGTGGTCCTGCAACTTTATCCGCCT
CCATCCAGTCTATTAATTGTTGCCGGGAAGCTAGAGTAAGTAGTTCGCCAGTTAATAGTTTGCGCAACGT
TGTTGCCATTGCTACAGGCATCGTGGTGTCACGCTCGTCGTTTGGTATGGCTTCATTCAGCTCCGGTTCC
CAACGATCAAGGCGAGTTACATGATCCCCCATGTTGTGCAAAAAAGCGGTTAGCTCCTTCGGTCCTCCGA
TCGTTGTCAGAAGTAAGTTGGCCGCAGTGTTATCACTCATGGTTATGGCAGCACTGCATAATTCTCTTAC
TGTCATGCCATCCGTAAGATGCTTTTCTGTGACTGGTGAGTACTCAACCAAGTCATTCTGAGAATAGTGT
ATGCGGCGACCGAGTTGCTCTTGCCCGGCGTCAATACGGGATAATACCGCGCCACATAGCAGAACTTTAA
AAGTGCTCATCATTGGAAAACGTTCTTCGGGGCGAAAACTCTCAAGGATCTTACCGCTGTTGAGATCCAG
TTCGATGTAACCCACTCGTGCACCCAACTGATCTTCAGCATCTTTTACTTTCACCAGCGTTTCTGGGTGA
GCAAAAACAGGAAGGCAAAATGCCGCAAAAAAGGGAATAAGGGCGACACGGAAATGTTGAATACTCATAC
TCTTCCTTTTTCAATATTATTGAAGCATTTATCAGGGTTATTGTCTCATGAGCGGATACATATTTGAATG
TATTTAGAAAAATAAACAAATAGGGGTTCCGCGCACATTTCCCCGAAAAGTGCCACCTGACGTCGACGGA
TCGGGAGATCGATCTCCCGATCCCCTAGGGTCGACTCTCAGTACAATCTGCTCTGATGCCGCATAGTTAA
GCCAGTATCTGCTCCCTGCTTGTGTGTTGGAGGTCGCTGAGTAGTGCGCGAGC
